Addgene plasmid #89752: pRGEN-CMV-CjCas9
Purpose: Expression of CjCas9 in mammalian cells
Depositing lab: Seokjoong Kim. Depositing organization: ToolGen, Inc. Publication: In vivo genome editing with a small Cas9 orthologue derived from Campylobacter jejuni. Kim E, Koo T, Park SW, Kim D, Kim K, Cho HY, Song DW, Lee KJ, Jung MH, Kim S, Kim JH, Kim JH, Kim JS. Nat Commun. 2017 Feb 21;8:14500. doi: 10.1038/ncomms14500. PubMed 28220790.
Backbone
  Vector backbone: pcDNA3.1
  Backbone manufacturer: invitrogen
  Backbone size w/o insert (bp): 5428
  Total vector size (bp): 6231
  Vector type: Mammalian Expression, CRISPR
Growth in bacteria
  Bacterial resistance: Ampicillin, 100 μg/mL
  Growth temperature: 37°C
  Growth strain: DH5alpha
  Copy number: High Copy
Gene/Insert
  Gene/Insert name: Cas9 (alt names: CjCas9; CjeCas9)
  Species: Campylobacter jejuni
  Insert size (bp): 3009
  Tag / fusion protein: SV40-HA (C terminal on insert)
Terms and licenses: Academic/Nonprofit Terms; Industry Terms: Not Available to Industry
How to cite: pRGEN-CMV-CjCas9 was a gift from Seokjoong Kim (Addgene plasmid # 89752 ; http://n2t.net/addgene:89752 ; RRID:Addgene_89752)
