[The description below was written by a language model from this plasmid's Addgene catalogue record and pLannotate feature annotations shown in this document.]
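Description:
pRGEN-CMV-CjCas9 is a mammalian expression plasmid for the CRISPR nuclease Cas9 from Campylobacter jejuni (CjCas9, also called CjeCas9), a compact Cas9 orthologue. The catalogue describes it as built on a pcDNA3.1 backbone and lists it as a 6,231 bp high-copy plasmid. It replicates in E. coli from a ColE1/pUC-type origin and is selected with ampicillin through the β-lactamase gene and its native promoter. The stated backbone size (5,428 bp) plus the 3,009 bp insert exceeds the total size, and the annotated features show no neomycin cassette, SV40 origin or f1 origin, so the backbone appears to be a trimmed derivative of pcDNA3.1 without a mammalian selection marker.

The expression unit consists of the human cytomegalovirus immediate-early enhancer and promoter, a T7 promoter immediately upstream of the coding sequence (which could permit in vitro transcription of the nuclease mRNA), the CjCas9 open reading frame, and the bovine growth hormone polyadenylation signal that terminates the transcript just past the plasmid's numbering origin. The catalogue records a C-terminal "SV40-HA" tag, most likely an SV40 nuclear localisation signal for nuclear import followed by an HA epitope for immunodetection. These short elements are not separately annotated in the feature table. The small lacI, bom and HIV-1 LTR fragments called by the annotation software are short partial matches and are probably backbone remnants rather than functional parts.

No guide RNA cassette is annotated, so the plasmid supplies only the nuclease and would need to be paired with a separate source of a CjCas9-compatible guide RNA. It is intended for transient CjCas9 expression in mammalian cells for genome editing.
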