Features (pLannotate 1.2.2; 12 found; start..end, strand, type, name):
     67..85      -  promoter       SP6 promoter: promoter for bacteriophage SP6 RNA polymerase
    111..335     +  polyA_signal   bGH poly(A) signal: bovine growth hormone polyadenylation signal
    354..411     -  CDS            lacI (fragment): lac repressor; lacI; The lac repressor binds to the lac operator to inhibit transcription in E. coli. This inhibition can be relieved by adding lactose or isopropyl-β-D-thiogalactopyranoside (IPTG).
    594..1182    -  rep_origin     ori: high-copy-number ColE1/pMB1/pBR322/pUC origin of replication
   1353..2213    -  CDS            AmpR: β-lactamase; bla; confers resistance to ampicillin, carbenicillin, and related antibiotics
   2214..2318    -  promoter       AmpR promoter: bla
   2377..2429    -  misc_feature   bom (fragment): basis of mobility region from pBR322
   2584..2963    +  enhancer       CMV enhancer: human cytomegalovirus immediate early enhancer
   2964..3167    +  promoter       CMV promoter: human cytomegalovirus (CMV) immediate early promoter
   3163..3196    +  LTR            5' LTR (truncated) (fragment): truncated 5' long terminal repeat (LTR) from HIV-1
   3212..3230    +  promoter       T7 promoter: promoter for bacteriophage T7 RNA polymerase
   3256..6207    +  CDS            CjCas9: Cas9 endonuclease from the Campylobacter jejuni Type II CRISPR/Cas system (Kim et al., 2016)
>Addgene plasmid #89752 | pRGEN-CMV-CjCas9 | addgene full sequence | sequence record 178965 | Addgene NGS Result
AAAGTATACCCCTACGACGTGCCCGACTACGCCTAATAACTCGAGCATGCATCTAGAGGGCCCTATTCTA
TAGTGTCACCTAAATGCTAGAGCTCGCTGATCAGCCTCGACTGTGCCTTCTAGTTGCCAGCCATCTGTTG
TTTGCCCCTCCCCCGTGCCTTCCTTGACCCTGGAAGGTGCCACTCCCACTGTCCTTTCCTAATAAAATGA
GGAAATTGCATCGCATTGTCTGAGTAGGTGTCATTCTATTCTGGGGGGTGGGGTGGGGCAGGACAGCAAG
GGGGAGGATTGGGAAGACAATAGCAGGCATGCTGGGGATGCGGTGGGCTCTATGGCTTCTGAGGCGGAAA
GAACCAGCTGCATTAATGAATCGGCCAACGCGCGGGGAGAGGCGGTTTGCGTATTGGGCGCTCTTCCGCT
TCCTCGCTCACTGACTCGCTGCGCTCGGTCGTTCGGCTGCGGCGAGCGGTATCAGCTCACTCAAAGGCGG
TAATACGGTTATCCACAGAATCAGGGGATAACGCAGGAAAGAACATGTGAGCAAAAGGCCAGCAAAAGGC
CAGGAACCGTAAAAAGGCCGCGTTGCTGGCGTTTTTCCATAGGCTCCGCCCCCCTGACGAGCATCACAAA
AATCGACGCTCAAGTCAGAGGTGGCGAAACCCGACAGGACTATAAAGATACCAGGCGTTTCCCCCTGGAA
GCTCCCTCGTGCGCTCTCCTGTTCCGACCCTGCCGCTTACCGGATACCTGTCCGCCTTTCTCCCTTCGGG
AAGCGTGGCGCTTTCTCATAGCTCACGCTGTAGGTATCTCAGTTCGGTGTAGGTCGTTCGCTCCAAGCTG
GGCTGTGTGCACGAACCCCCCGTTCAGCCCGACCGCTGCGCCTTATCCGGTAACTATCGTCTTGAGTCCA
ACCCGGTAAGACACGACTTATCGCCACTGGCAGCAGCCACTGGTAACAGGATTAGCAGAGCGAGGTATGT
AGGCGGTGCTACAGAGTTCTTGAAGTGGTGGCCTAACTACGGCTACACTAGAAGAACAGTATTTGGTATC
TGCGCTCTGCTGAAGCCAGTTACCTTCGGAAAAAGAGTTGGTAGCTCTTGATCCGGCAAACAAACCACCG
CTGGTAGCGGTGGTTTTTTTGTTTGCAAGCAGCAGATTACGCGCAGAAAAAAAGGATCTCAAGAAGATCC
TTTGATCTTTTCTACGGGGTCTGACGCTCAGTGGAACGAAAACTCACGTTAAGGGATTTTGGTCATGAGA
TTATCAAAAAGGATCTTCACCTAGATCCTTTTAAATTAAAAATGAAGTTTTAAATCAATCTAAAGTATAT
ATGAGTAAACTTGGTCTGACAGTTACCAATGCTTAATCAGTGAGGCACCTATCTCAGCGATCTGTCTATT
TCGTTCATCCATAGTTGCCTGACTCCCCGTCGTGTAGATAACTACGATACGGGAGGGCTTACCATCTGGC
CCCAGTGCTGCAATGATACCGCGAGACCCACGCTCACCGGCTCCAGATTTATCAGCAATAAACCAGCCAG
CCGGAAGGGCCGAGCGCAGAAGTGGTCCTGCAACTTTATCCGCCTCCATCCAGTCTATTAATTGTTGCCG
GGAAGCTAGAGTAAGTAGTTCGCCAGTTAATAGTTTGCGCAACGTTGTTGCCATTGCTACAGGCATCGTG
GTGTCACGCTCGTCGTTTGGTATGGCTTCATTCAGCTCCGGTTCCCAACGATCAAGGCGAGTTACATGAT
CCCCCATGTTGTGCAAAAAAGCGGTTAGCTCCTTCGGTCCTCCGATCGTTGTCAGAAGTAAGTTGGCCGC
AGTGTTATCACTCATGGTTATGGCAGCACTGCATAATTCTCTTACTGTCATGCCATCCGTAAGATGCTTT
TCTGTGACTGGTGAGTACTCAACCAAGTCATTCTGAGAATAGTGTATGCGGCGACCGAGTTGCTCTTGCC
CGGCGTCAATACGGGATAATACCGCGCCACATAGCAGAACTTTAAAAGTGCTCATCATTGGAAAACGTTC
TTCGGGGCGAAAACTCTCAAGGATCTTACCGCTGTTGAGATCCAGTTCGATGTAACCCACTCGTGCACCC
AACTGATCTTCAGCATCTTTTACTTTCACCAGCGTTTCTGGGTGAGCAAAAACAGGAAGGCAAAATGCCG
CAAAAAAGGGAATAAGGGCGACACGGAAATGTTGAATACTCATACTCTTCCTTTTTCAATATTATTGAAG
CATTTATCAGGGTTATTGTCTCATGAGCGGATACATATTTGAATGTATTTAGAAAAATAAACAAATAGGG
GTTCCGCGCACATTTCCCCGAAAAGTGCCACCTGACGTCGACGGATCGGGAGATCTCCCGATCCCCTATG
GTGCACTCTCAGTACAATCTGCTCTGATGCCGCATAGTTAAGCCAGTATCTGCTCCCTGCTTGTGTGTTG
GAGGTCGCTGAGTAGTGCGCGAGCAAAATTTAAGCTACAACAAGGCAAGGCTTGACCGACAATTGCATGA
AGAATCTGCTTAGGGTTAGGCGTTTTGCGCTGCTTCGCGATGTACGGGCCAGATATACGCGTTGACATTG
ATTATTGACTAGTTATTAATAGTAATCAATTACGGGGTCATTAGTTCATAGCCCATATATGGAGTTCCGC
GTTACATAACTTACGGTAAATGGCCCGCCTGGCTGACCGCCCAACGACCCCCGCCCATTGACGTCAATAA
TGACGTATGTTCCCATAGTAACGCCAATAGGGACTTTCCATTGACGTCAATGGGTGGAGTATTTACGGTA
AACTGCCCACTTGGCAGTACATCAAGTGTATCATATGCCAAGTACGCCCCCTATTGACGTCAATGACGGT
AAATGGCCCGCCTGGCATTATGCCCAGTACATGACCTTATGGGACTTTCCTACTTGGCAGTACATCTACG
TATTAGTCATCGCTATTACCATGGTGATGCGGTTTTGGCAGTACATCAATGGGCGTGGATAGCGGTTTGA
CTCACGGGGATTTCCAAGTCTCCACCCCATTGACGTCAATGGGAGTTTGTTTTGGCACCAAAATCAACGG
GACTTTCCAAAATGTCGTAACAACTCCGCCCCATTGACGCAAATGGGCGGTAGGCGTGTACGGTGGGAGG
TCTATATAAGCAGAGCTCTCTGGCTAACTAGAGAACCCACTGCTTACTGGCTTATCGAAATTAATACGAC
TCACTATAGGGAGACCCAAGCTTGGGATCCGAACCATGGCCAGAATCCTGGCCTTCGACATCGGCATCAG
CAGCATCGGCTGGGCCTTCAGCGAGAACGACGAGCTGAAGGACTGCGGCGTGCGGATCTTCACCAAGGTG
GAAAACCCCAAGACCGGCGAGAGCCTGGCCCTGCCCAGAAGGCTGGCCAGAAGCGCCCGGAAGAGACTGG
CCAGACGGAAGGCCCGGCTGAACCACCTGAAGCACCTGATCGCCAACGAGTTCAAGCTGAACTACGAGGA
CTACCAGAGCTTCGACGAGTCCCTGGCCAAGGCCTACAAGGGCAGCCTGATCAGCCCCTACGAGCTGCGG
TTCCGGGCCCTGAACGAGCTGCTGAGCAAGCAGGACTTCGCCAGAGTGATCCTGCACATTGCCAAGCGGA
GAGGCTACGACGACATCAAGAACAGCGACGACAAAGAGAAGGGCGCCATCCTGAAGGCCATCAAGCAGAA
CGAGGAAAAGCTGGCCAACTACCAGTCCGTGGGCGAGTACCTGTACAAAGAGTACTTCCAGAAGTTCAAA
GAGAACAGCAAAGAATTCACCAACGTGCGGAACAAGAAAGAAAGCTACGAGCGGTGTATCGCCCAGAGCT
TCCTGAAGGATGAGCTGAAGCTGATCTTCAAGAAGCAGAGAGAGTTCGGCTTCAGCTTCAGCAAGAAATT
CGAGGAAGAGGTGCTGAGCGTCGCCTTCTACAAGAGAGCCCTGAAGGACTTCAGCCACCTCGTGGGCAAC
TGCAGCTTCTTCACCGACGAGAAGAGAGCCCCCAAGAACAGCCCCCTGGCCTTCATGTTCGTGGCCCTGA
CCCGGATCATCAACCTGCTGAACAATCTGAAGAACACCGAGGGCATCCTGTACACCAAGGACGACCTGAA
CGCCCTGCTGAATGAGGTGCTGAAGAACGGCACCCTGACCTACAAGCAGACCAAGAAGCTGCTGGGCCTG
AGCGACGACTACGAGTTTAAGGGCGAGAAGGGCACCTACTTCATCGAGTTCAAGAAGTACAAAGAGTTCA
TCAAGGCCCTGGGCGAGCACAACCTGAGCCAGGACGATCTGAATGAGATCGCCAAGGACATCACCCTGAT
CAAGGACGAGATTAAGCTGAAGAAGGCCCTGGCCAAATACGACCTGAATCAGAACCAGATCGACAGCCTG
AGCAAGCTGGAATTCAAGGATCACCTGAACATCAGCTTCAAGGCTCTGAAGCTGGTCACCCCCCTGATGC
TGGAAGGCAAGAAGTACGACGAGGCCTGCAACGAGCTGAACCTGAAGGTGGCCATCAACGAGGACAAGAA
GGACTTCCTGCCCGCCTTCAACGAAACCTACTACAAGGACGAAGTGACCAACCCCGTGGTGCTGCGGGCC
ATCAAAGAATACCGGAAGGTGCTGAATGCCCTGCTCAAGAAATACGGCAAGGTGCACAAGATCAACATCG
AGCTGGCCCGGGAAGTGGGCAAGAACCACAGCCAGCGGGCCAAGATCGAGAAAGAGCAGAACGAAAACTA
CAAGGCCAAGAAGGACGCTGAGCTGGAATGCGAGAAGCTGGGACTGAAGATCAACAGCAAGAACATCCTG
AAGCTGCGGCTGTTCAAAGAACAGAAAGAGTTCTGCGCCTACAGCGGCGAGAAGATCAAGATCAGCGATC
TGCAGGACGAGAAGATGCTGGAAATCGACCACATCTACCCCTACAGCCGGTCCTTCGACGACAGCTACAT
GAACAAGGTGCTGGTGTTCACCAAACAGAACCAGGAAAAACTGAACCAGACCCCCTTCGAGGCCTTCGGC
AACGACAGCGCCAAGTGGCAGAAAATCGAGGTGCTGGCCAAGAACCTGCCCACCAAGAAACAGAAGAGAA
TCCTGGACAAGAATTACAAGGACAAAGAGCAGAAGAACTTCAAGGACCGGAACCTGAACGACACCCGGTA
TATCGCCCGGCTGGTGCTGAACTACACAAAGGACTACCTGGATTTCCTGCCCCTGTCCGACGACGAGAAC
ACCAAGCTGAACGATACCCAGAAAGGCTCCAAGGTGCACGTGGAAGCCAAGAGCGGCATGCTGACCAGCG
CCCTGAGACACACCTGGGGCTTCAGCGCCAAGGATCGGAACAACCATCTGCACCACGCCATCGACGCCGT
GATCATTGCCTACGCCAACAACAGCATCGTGAAGGCCTTCTCCGACTTCAAGAAAGAACAGGAAAGCAAC
AGCGCCGAGCTGTACGCCAAGAAGATCTCTGAGCTGGACTACAAGAACAAGCGGAAGTTCTTCGAGCCCT
TCAGCGGCTTCCGGCAGAAGGTGCTGGATAAGATCGACGAGATCTTCGTGTCCAAGCCCGAGCGGAAGAA
GCCCTCTGGCGCCCTGCACGAGGAAACCTTCAGAAAAGAGGAAGAGTTCTACCAGTCCTACGGCGGCAAA
GAAGGCGTGCTGAAGGCCCTCGAGCTGGGCAAGATCAGAAAAGTGAACGGCAAGATCGTGAAGAACGGGG
ACATGTTCCGGGTGGACATCTTCAAGCACAAAAAGACCAACAAGTTCTACGCCGTGCCCATCTACACCAT
GGACTTCGCCCTGAAGGTGCTGCCCAACAAGGCCGTGGCCCGGTCCAAGAAGGGCGAGATCAAGGACTGG
ATTCTGATGGACGAGAACTACGAGTTCTGCTTTAGCCTGTACAAGGACTCCCTGATCCTGATCCAGACCA
AGGACATGCAGGAACCCGAGTTCGTCTACTACAACGCCTTCACCAGCAGCACCGTGTCCCTGATCGTGTC
TAAGCACGACAACAAGTTCGAGACACTGAGCAAGAACCAGAAGATCCTGTTCAAGAACGCCAACGAGAAA
GAAGTGATCGCCAAGAGCATCGGCATCCAGAATCTGAAGGTGTTCGAGAAGTACATCGTGTCCGCCCTGG
GAGAAGTGACAAAGGCCGAGTTCCGGCAGAGAGAGGACTTCAAAAAGTCCGGACCTCCAAAGAAAAAGAG
A
